Addgene plasmid #163202: A2CCV2
Purpose: Inducible expression of UniProt identifier A2CCV2
Depositing lab: Martin Engqvist. Depositing organization: Chalmers University of Technology. Publication: Experimental and computational investigation of enzyme functional annotations uncovers misannotation in the EC 1.1.3.15 enzyme class. Rembeza E, Engqvist MKM. PLoS Comput Biol. 2021 Sep 23;17(9):e1009446. doi: 10.1371/journal.pcbi.1009446. eCollection 2021 Sep. PubMed 34555022.
Backbone
  Vector backbone: pET21a(+)
  Vector type: Bacterial Expression
Growth in bacteria
  Bacterial resistance: Ampicillin, 100 μg/mL
  Growth temperature: 37°C
  Growth strain: DH5alpha
  Copy number: High Copy
Gene/Insert
  Gene/Insert name: A2CCV2 (alt name: flavoprotein oxidoreductase)
  Species: Prochlorococcus marinus
  Promoter: T7
  Tag / fusion protein: T7 (N terminal on backbone); 10xHis (C terminal on backbone)
  Cloning method: Unknown
  Sequencing primers: 5′ T7; 3′ T7-term
Terms and licenses: Academic/Nonprofit Terms; Industry Terms: Not Available to Industry
Depositor comments: Insert name is a UniProt identifier
How to cite: A2CCV2 was a gift from Martin Engqvist (Addgene plasmid # 163202 ; http://n2t.net/addgene:163202 ; RRID:Addgene_163202)
