[The description below was written by a language model from this plasmid's Addgene catalogue record and pLannotate feature annotations shown in this document.]
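Description:
A2CCV2 is a bacterial expression plasmid built on the pET21a(+) backbone for inducible production of a Prochlorococcus marinus protein. The insert is named after its UniProt identifier and is described in the record as a flavoprotein oxidoreductase. The plasmid replicates in E. coli from a ColE1/pMB1-type origin and is selected with ampicillin through the β-lactamase gene. The catalogue lists it as high copy, although the feature table also shows the rop gene and bom region inherited from pBR322, which normally moderate copy number. An f1 origin is present as well, along with short tetracycline-resistance gene fragments that are backbone remnants rather than functional markers.

Expression follows the standard pET arrangement. A T7 promoter is followed directly by a lac operator and the strong T7 gene 10 ribosome binding site, and a T7 terminator lies downstream. The plasmid carries lacI, so the lac repressor keeps the promoter off until IPTG is added in a host that supplies T7 RNA polymerase. The open reading frame itself is not annotated in the feature table, but it presumably occupies the unannotated stretch between the ribosome binding site and the C-terminal polyhistidine tag. The catalogue lists an N-terminal T7 tag and a C-terminal 10xHis tag. The annotation software detected a 9xHis tag spanning the sequence origin and did not call a T7 tag. It also flagged a short fragment resembling a T7 gene 10-derived solubility tag just before the terminator, which is probably not a deliberate fusion.

The associated publication examines misannotation in the EC 1.1.3.15 enzyme class, so the plasmid was likely used for recombinant expression, His-tag purification and activity testing of this candidate enzyme.
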