Features (pLannotate 1.2.2; 18 found; start..end, strand, type, name):
     28..77      +  CDS            SET1 (fragment): solubility-enhancement tag derived from T7 phage gene 10B
     85..132     +  terminator     T7 terminator: transcription terminator for bacteriophage T7 RNA polymerase
    169..624     +  rep_origin     f1 ori (sequence partly withheld): f1 bacteriophage origin of replication; arrow indicates direction of (+) strand synthesis
    651..755     +  promoter       AmpR promoter: bla
    756..1616    +  CDS            AmpR: β-lactamase; bla; confers resistance to ampicillin, carbenicillin, and related antibiotics
   1787..2375    +  rep_origin     ori: high-copy-number ColE1/pMB1/pBR322/pUC origin of replication
   2561..2703    -  misc_feature   bom: basis of mobility region from pBR322
   2805..2996    -  CDS            rop: Rop protein, which maintains plasmids at low copy number; rop
   3013..3393    +  CDS            YPB1_ECOLX: Protein predicted: Swiss-Prot protein existence level 4. From Escherichia coli.
   3465..3756    -  CDS            TcR (fragment): tetracycline efflux protein; tet; confers resistance to tetracycline
   3771..3792    -  protein_bind   CAP binding site: CAP binding activates transcription in the presence of cAMP. E. coli catabolite activator protein
   3805..4887    -  CDS            lacI: lac repressor; lacI; The lac repressor binds to the lac operator to inhibit transcription in E. coli. This inhibition can be relieved by adding lactose or isopropyl-β-D-thiogalactopyranoside (IPTG).
   4888..4965    -  promoter       lacI promoter: lacI
   4973..5252    -  CDS            TcR (fragment): tetracycline efflux protein; tet; confers resistance to tetracycline
   5274..5292    +  promoter       T7 promoter: promoter for bacteriophage T7 RNA polymerase
   5293..5317    +  protein_bind   lac operator: The lac repressor binds to the lac operator to inhibit transcription in E. coli. This inhibition can be relieved by adding lactose or isopropyl-β-D-thiogalactopyranoside (IPTG). lac repressor encoded by lacI
   5332..5354    +  RBS            RBS: efficient ribosome binding site from bacteriophage T7 gene 10 (Olins and Rangwala, 1989)
   6757..15      +  CDS            9xHis (across the origin): 9xHis affinity tag
>Addgene plasmid #163202 | A2CCV2 | depositor full sequence | sequence record 316277 | Full Sequence
CACCACCACCACCACCACTGAGATCCGGCTGCTAACAAAGCCCGAAAGGAAGCTGAGTTGGCTGCTGCCA
CCGCTGAGCAATAACTAGCATAACCCCTTGGGGCCTCTAAACGGGTCTTGAGGGGTTTTTTGCTGAAAGG
AGGAACTATATCCGGATTGGCGAATGGG
[124 nt withheld, positions 169-292]
C
[91 nt withheld, positions 294-384]
A
[49 nt withheld, positions 386-434]
CCTTTGACGTTGGAGTCCACGTTCTTT
[37 nt withheld, positions 462-498]
ACCCTATCTCGGTCTATTCTTTTGATTTATAAGGGATTTTGCCGATTTCGGCCTATTGGTTAAAAAATGA
GCTGATTTAACAAAAATTTAACGCGAATTTTAACAAAATATTAACGTTTACAATTTCAGGTGGCACTTTT
CGGGGAAATGTGCGCGGAACCCCTATTTGTTTATTTTTCTAAATACATTCAAATATGTATCCGCTCATGA
GACAATAACCCTGATAAATGCTTCAATAATATTGAAAAAGGAAGAGTATGAGTATTCAACATTTCCGTGT
CGCCCTTATTCCCTTTTTTGCGGCATTTTGCCTTCCTGTTTTTGCTCACCCAGAAACGCTGGTGAAAGTA
AAAGATGCTGAAGATCAGTTGGGTGCACGAGTGGGTTACATCGAACTGGATCTCAACAGCGGTAAGATCC
TTGAGAGTTTTCGCCCCGAAGAACGTTTTCCAATGATGAGCACTTTTAAAGTTCTGCTATGTGGCGCGGT
ATTATCCCGTATTGACGCCGGGCAAGAGCAACTCGGTCGCCGCATACACTATTCTCAGAATGACTTGGTT
GAGTACTCACCAGTCACAGAAAAGCATCTTACGGATGGCATGACAGTAAGAGAATTATGCAGTGCTGCCA
TAACCATGAGTGATAACACTGCGGCCAACTTACTTCTGACAACGATCGGAGGACCGAAGGAGCTAACCGC
TTTTTTGCACAACATGGGGGATCATGTAACTCGCCTTGATCGTTGGGAACCGGAGCTGAATGAAGCCATA
CCAAACGACGAGCGTGACACCACGATGCCTGCAGCAATGGCAACAACGTTGCGCAAACTATTAACTGGCG
AACTACTTACTCTAGCTTCCCGGCAACAATTAATAGACTGGATGGAGGCGGATAAAGTTGCAGGACCACT
TCTGCGCTCGGCCCTTCCGGCTGGCTGGTTTATTGCTGATAAATCTGGAGCCGGTGAGCGTGGGTCTCGC
GGTATCATTGCAGCACTGGGGCCAGATGGTAAGCCCTCCCGTATCGTAGTTATCTACACGACGGGGAGTC
AGGCAACTATGGATGAACGAAATAGACAGATCGCTGAGATAGGTGCCTCACTGATTAAGCATTGGTAACT
GTCAGACCAAGTTTACTCATATATACTTTAGATTGATTTAAAACTTCATTTTTAATTTAAAAGGATCTAG
GTGAAGATCCTTTTTGATAATCTCATGACCAAAATCCCTTAACGTGAGTTTTCGTTCCACTGAGCGTCAG
ACCCCGTAGAAAAGATCAAAGGATCTTCTTGAGATCCTTTTTTTCTGCGCGTAATCTGCTGCTTGCAAAC
AAAAAAACCACCGCTACCAGCGGTGGTTTGTTTGCCGGATCAAGAGCTACCAACTCTTTTTCCGAAGGTA
ACTGGCTTCAGCAGAGCGCAGATACCAAATACTGTCCTTCTAGTGTAGCCGTAGTTAGGCCACCACTTCA
AGAACTCTGTAGCACCGCCTACATACCTCGCTCTGCTAATCCTGTTACCAGTGGCTGCTGCCAGTGGCGA
TAAGTCGTGTCTTACCGGGTTGGACTCAAGACGATAGTTACCGGATAAGGCGCAGCGGTCGGGCTGAACG
GGGGGTTCGTGCACACAGCCCAGCTTGGAGCGAACGACCTACACCGAACTGAGATACCTACAGCGTGAGC
TATGAGAAAGCGCCACGCTTCCCGAAGGGAGAAAGGCGGACAGGTATCCGGTAAGCGGCAGGGTCGGAAC
AGGAGAGCGCACGAGGGAGCTTCCAGGGGGAAACGCCTGGTATCTTTATAGTCCTGTCGGGTTTCGCCAC
CTCTGACTTGAGCGTCGATTTTTGTGATGCTCGTCAGGGGGGCGGAGCCTATGGAAAAACGCCAGCAACG
CGGCCTTTTTACGGTTCCTGGCCTTTTGCTGGCCTTTTGCTCACATGTTCTTTCCTGCGTTATCCCCTGA
TTCTGTGGATAACCGTATTACCGCCTTTGAGTGAGCTGATACCGCTCGCCGCAGCCGAACGACCGAGCGC
AGCGAGTCAGTGAGCGAGGAAGCGGAAGAGCGCCTGATGCGGTATTTTCTCCTTACGCATCTGTGCGGTA
TTTCACACCGCATATATGGTGCACTCTCAGTACAATCTGCTCTGATGCCGCATAGTTAAGCCAGTATACA
CTCCGCTATCGCTACGTGACTGGGTCATGGCTGCGCCCCGACACCCGCCAACACCCGCTGACGCGCCCTG
ACGGGCTTGTCTGCTCCCGGCATCCGCTTACAGACAAGCTGTGACCGTCTCCGGGAGCTGCATGTGTCAG
AGGTTTTCACCGTCATCACCGAAACGCGCGAGGCAGCTGCGGTAAAGCTCATCAGCGTGGTCGTGAAGCG
ATTCACAGATGTCTGCCTGTTCATCCGCGTCCAGCTCGTTGAGTTTCTCCAGAAGCGTTAATGTCTGGCT
TCTGATAAAGCGGGCCATGTTAAGGGCGGTTTTTTCCTGTTTGGTCACTGATGCCTCCGTGTAAGGGGGA
TTTCTGTTCATGGGGGTAATGATACCGATGAAACGAGAGAGGATGCTCACGATACGGGTTACTGATGATG
AACATGCCCGGTTACTGGAACGTTGTGAGGGTAAACAACTGGCGGTATGGATGCGGCGGGACCAGAGAAA
AATCACTCAGGGTCAATGCCAGCGCTTCGTTAATACAGATGTAGGTGTTCCACAGGGTAGCCAGCAGCAT
CCTGCGATGCAGATCCGGAACATAATGGTGCAGGGCGCTGACTTCCGCGTTTCCAGACTTTACGAAACAC
GGAAACCGAAGACCATTCATGTTGTTGCTCAGGTCGCAGACGTTTTGCAGCAGCAGTCGCTTCACGTTCG
CTCGCGTATCGGTGATTCATTCTGCTAACCAGTAAGGCAACCCCGCCAGCCTAGCCGGGTCCTCAACGAC
AGGAGCACGATCATGCGCACCCGTGGGGCCGCCATGCCGGCGATAATGGCCTGCTTCTCGCCGAAACGTT
TGGTGGCGGGACCAGTGACGAAGGCTTGAGCGAGGGCGTGCAAGATTCCGAATACCGCAAGCGACAGGCC
GATCATCGTCGCGCTCCAGCGAAAGCGGTCCTCGCCGAAAATGACCCAGAGCGCTGCCGGCACCTGTCCT
ACGAGTTGCATGATAAAGAAGACAGTCATAAGTGCGGCGACGATAGTCATGCCCCGCGCCCACCGGAAGG
AGCTGACTGGGTTGAAGGCTCTCAAGGGCATCGGTCGAGATCCCGGTGCCTAATGAGTGAGCTAACTTAC
ATTAATTGCGTTGCGCTCACTGCCCGCTTTCCAGTCGGGAAACCTGTCGTGCCAGCTGCATTAATGAATC
GGCCAACGCGCGGGGAGAGGCGGTTTGCGTATTGGGCGCCAGGGTGGTTTTTCTTTTCACCAGTGAGACG
GGCAACAGCTGATTGCCCTTCACCGCCTGGCCCTGAGAGAGTTGCAGCAAGCGGTCCACGCTGGTTTGCC
CCAGCAGGCGAAAATCCTGTTTGATGGTGGTTAACGGCGGGATATAACATGAGCTGTCTTCGGTATCGTC
GTATCCCACTACCGAGATATCCGCACCAACGCGCAGCCCGGACTCGGTAATGGCGCGCATTGCGCCCAGC
GCCATCTGATCGTTGGCAACCAGCATCGCAGTGGGAACGATGCCCTCATTCAGCATTTGCATGGTTTGTT
GAAAACCGGACATGGCACTCCAGTCGCCTTCCCGTTCCGCTATCGGCTGAATTTGATTGCGAGTGAGATA
TTTATGCCAGCCAGCCAGACGCAGACGCGCCGAGACAGAACTTAATGGGCCCGCTAACAGCGCGATTTGC
TGGTGACCCAATGCGACCAGATGCTCCACGCCCAGTCGCGTACCGTCTTCATGGGAGAAAATAATACTGT
TGATGGGTGTCTGGTCAGAGACATCAAGAAATAACGCCGGAACATTAGTGCAGGCAGCTTCCACAGCAAT
GGCATCCTGGTCATCCAGCGGATAGTTAATGATCAGCCCACTGACGCGTTGCGCGAGAAGATTGTGCACC
GCCGCTTTACAGGCTTCGACGCCGCTTCGTTCTACCATCGACACCACCACGCTGGCACCCAGTTGATCGG
CGCGAGATTTAATCGCCGCGACAATTTGCGACGGCGCGTGCAGGGCCAGACTGGAGGTGGCAACGCCAAT
CAGCAACGACTGTTTGCCCGCCAGTTGTTGTGCCACGCGGTTGGGAATGTAATTCAGCTCCGCCATCGCC
GCTTCCACTTTTTCCCGCGTTTTCGCAGAAACGTGGCTGGCCTGGTTCACCACGCGGGAAACGGTCTGAT
AAGAGACACCGGCATACTCTGCGACATCGTATAACGTTACTGGTTTCACATTCACCACCCTGAATTGACT
CTCTTCCGGGCGCTATCATGCCATACCGCGAAAGGTTTTGCGCCATTCGATGGTGTCCGGGATCTCGACG
CTCTCCCTTATGCGACTCCTGCATTAGGAAGCAGCCCAGTAGTAGGTTGAGGCCGTTGAGCACCGCCGCC
GCAAGGAATGGTGCATGCAAGGAGATGGCGCCCAACAGTCCCCCGGCCACGGGGCCTGCCACCATACCCA
CGCCGAAACAAGCGCTCATGAGCCCGAAGTGGCGAGCCCGATCTTCCCCATCGGTGATGTCGGCGATATA
GGCGCCAGCAACCGCACCTGTGGCGCCGGTGATGCCGGCCACGATGCGTCCGGCGTAGAGGATCGAGATC
TCGATCCCGCGAAATTAATACGACTCACTATAGGGGAATTGTGAGCGGATAACAATTCCCCTCTAGAAAT
AATTTTGTTTAACTTTAAGAAGGAGATATACATATGTGTTGGCCAACACAGACAAGAGTAGCTAAAGGCG
GAGCCACCCACGCCGCTACTCATCAGCACCCTAGCGCTGCAGCTGCAGACTCACATGCTCAGAGTGGTAG
TAGATGGGGTAGACATCAAGCTCCACAAAGCTCATGGCATCACAGAGATGTGAATACCTTCTTTGCTGAT
ACTGCTAACGTCCCCGCACCCGCCACCGCTAAGGAACTTGCAGATCTCGTTGCCGGACTTCACGCTGCCG
CCACTCCCTGGTTACCATGTGGACTGGGATCCAGGTTGCAGTGGGGACCACCTGTCGAGATGCCCAGTCA
GCCAATCTCGGTTTCTGGCCTAAATAGAATTTTGGACCATGCAGTCGATGACTTAACAATCACAGTTGAG
GCTGGGTTACCTCTGGCAGAGCTTCAGATGGCTCTCAAGGAGCATCACCAATGGTTGGCCGTAAACTGGC
CTAGGGGAAGTCAAGCAAACACAGACCCAAACTCTGCTGGATCGGTTGGCGGTCTTGTCGCCAGGGGTTT
GGCCGGTGGTTTAAGACAAAGACATCTAGGCATCAGAGACCAGTTGATCGGCATAGGATTATTGAGGTCA
GACGGAATCGCTGCTCACGCCGGTGGACGAGTTGTTAAGAACGTCGCAGGTTATGATTTAATGAGACTGT
TGTGTGGCTCTTGGGGTTCTCTCGCCTTAATCACTGAACTAACCTTAAGATGTCAGCCAATCAGACCAGC
TCACATCGGGTTAAGACTGGACGGATCTTTGGAAGCCCTAGAGGCTTGGAGAGCCGCTTTGCTTAGAACA
TCTTTCACTCCTGAATATTGTGACTGGATTAAAACTGATCTTGAGAACTGGCATTTAAACATAGGGGTAG
CCTCAGTTTCAGATCAGGCCGTGAATGATCAGATAGGTCATCTGAAAGCACTAGCAAATCAACACCAACT
GGGAACCAAACAGCTTGACTGGCTGGGGCCACATCAGGAGCCCCATCCTTCAGAGGGATCTTTTGATTCT
TCACATTGGCTGGTTAGGGTAGCACTACAGCCAAGTAACATACACAGGCTGATTGCATCGAAGGAGCTAC
AGGCTCTTAATGGATGGCATTGGCAGCTGGCAGCTGGTGCTGGTATCGGCGACGGTTGGCAGATCTCTCC
GGCTAATGCCAAGGGAATTTCCCAAAGTGAAGATTTAAATGCATTGCGTCACGAAATTGCTCGTTTGGGT
GGTCAGCTGACTCTTCTACAACAACCTTCTCAGGCTGGGGACAGGCTGCCCGCTTGGCTAGACGCACCTT
CTAAGCCACTGATTGAGGCAGTTAAACAGCAATTCGATCCAAAACAACAGCTTGCTAGAGGGAGACTGCC
TGGGGTCAGGGGTGCAGCAGCCTTGGAACACCACCATCAC
