>Addgene plasmid #163202 | A2CCV2 | depositor partial sequence | sequence record 316278 | insert gene sequence
ATGTGTTGGCCAACACAGACAAGAGTAGCTAAAGGCGGAGCCACCCACGCCGCTACTCATCAGCACCCTA
GCGCTGCAGCTGCAGACTCACATGCTCAGAGTGGTAGTAGATGGGGTAGACATCAAGCTCCACAAAGCTC
ATGGCATCACAGAGATGTGAATACCTTCTTTGCTGATACTGCTAACGTCCCCGCACCCGCCACCGCTAAG
GAACTTGCAGATCTCGTTGCCGGACTTCACGCTGCCGCCACTCCCTGGTTACCATGTGGACTGGGATCCA
GGTTGCAGTGGGGACCACCTGTCGAGATGCCCAGTCAGCCAATCTCGGTTTCTGGCCTAAATAGAATTTT
GGACCATGCAGTCGATGACTTAACAATCACAGTTGAGGCTGGGTTACCTCTGGCAGAGCTTCAGATGGCT
CTCAAGGAGCATCACCAATGGTTGGCCGTAAACTGGCCTAGGGGAAGTCAAGCAAACACAGACCCAAACT
CTGCTGGATCGGTTGGCGGTCTTGTCGCCAGGGGTTTGGCCGGTGGTTTAAGACAAAGACATCTAGGCAT
CAGAGACCAGTTGATCGGCATAGGATTATTGAGGTCAGACGGAATCGCTGCTCACGCCGGTGGACGAGTT
GTTAAGAACGTCGCAGGTTATGATTTAATGAGACTGTTGTGTGGCTCTTGGGGTTCTCTCGCCTTAATCA
CTGAACTAACCTTAAGATGTCAGCCAATCAGACCAGCTCACATCGGGTTAAGACTGGACGGATCTTTGGA
AGCCCTAGAGGCTTGGAGAGCCGCTTTGCTTAGAACATCTTTCACTCCTGAATATTGTGACTGGATTAAA
ACTGATCTTGAGAACTGGCATTTAAACATAGGGGTAGCCTCAGTTTCAGATCAGGCCGTGAATGATCAGA
TAGGTCATCTGAAAGCACTAGCAAATCAACACCAACTGGGAACCAAACAGCTTGACTGGCTGGGGCCACA
TCAGGAGCCCCATCCTTCAGAGGGATCTTTTGATTCTTCACATTGGCTGGTTAGGGTAGCACTACAGCCA
AGTAACATACACAGGCTGATTGCATCGAAGGAGCTACAGGCTCTTAATGGATGGCATTGGCAGCTGGCAG
CTGGTGCTGGTATCGGCGACGGTTGGCAGATCTCTCCGGCTAATGCCAAGGGAATTTCCCAAAGTGAAGA
TTTAAATGCATTGCGTCACGAAATTGCTCGTTTGGGTGGTCAGCTGACTCTTCTACAACAACCTTCTCAG
GCTGGGGACAGGCTGCCCGCTTGGCTAGACGCACCTTCTAAGCCACTGATTGAGGCAGTTAAACAGCAAT
TCGATCCAAAACAACAGCTTGCTAGAGGGAGACTGCCTGGGGTCAGGGGTGCAGCAGCCTTGGAACACCA
CCATCAC
